>Addgene plasmid #30122 | pFastBac Dual His6 TEV LIC cloning vector (5B) | depositor full sequence | sequence record 13853 | Author sequence
TTCTCTGTCACAGAATGAAAATTTTTCTGTCATCTCTTCGTTATTAATGTTTGTAATTGACTGAATATCA
ACGCTTATTTGCAGCCTGAATGGCGAATGGG
[124 nt withheld, positions 102-225]
C
[91 nt withheld, positions 227-317]
A
[49 nt withheld, positions 319-367]
CCTTTGACGTTGGAGTCCACGTTCTTT
[37 nt withheld, positions 395-431]
ACCCTATCTCGGTCTATTCTTTTGATTTATAAGGGATTTTGCCGATTTCGGCCTATTGGTTAAAAAATGA
GCTGATTTAACAAAAATTTAACGCGAATTTTAACAAACTATTAACGCTTACAATTTAGGTGGCACTTTTC
GGGGAAATGTGCGCGGAACCCCTATTTGTTTATTTTTCTAAATACATTCAAATATGTATCCGCTCATGAG
ACAATAACCCTGATAAATGCTTCAATACTATTGAAAAAGGAAGAGTATGAGTATTCAACATTTCCGTGTC
GCCCTTATTCCCTTTTTTGCGGCATTTTGCCTTCCTGTTTTTGCTCACCCAGAAACGCTGGTGAAAGTAA
AAGATGCTGAAGATCAGTTGGGTGCACGAGTGGGTTACATCGAACTGGATCTCAACAGCGGTAAGATCCT
TGAGAGTTTTCGCCCCGAAGAACGTTTTCCAATGATGAGCACTTTTAAAGTTCTGCTATGTGGCGCGGTA
TTATCCCGTATTGACGCCGGGCAAGAGCAACTCGGTCGCCGCATACACTATTCTCAGAATGACTTGGTTG
AGTACTCACCAGTCACAGAAAAGCATCTTACGGATGGCATGACAGTAAGAGAATTATGCAGTGCTGCCAT
AACCATGAGTGATAACACTGCGGCCAACTTACTTCTGACAACGATCGGAGGACCGAAGGAGCTAACCGCT
TTTTTGCACAACATGGGGGATCATGTAACTCGCCTTGATCGTTGGGAACCGGAGCTGAATGAAGCCATAC
CAAACGACGAGCGTGACACCACGATGCCTGTAGCAATGGCAACAACGTTGCGCAAACTATTAACTGGCGA
ACTACTTACTCTAGCTTCCCGGCAACAATTAATAGACTGGATGGAGGCGGATAAAGTTGCAGGACCACTT
CTGCGCTCGGCCCTTCCGGCTGGCTGGTTTATTGCTGATAAATCTGGAGCCGGTGAGCGTGGGTCTCGCG
GTATCATTGCAGCACTGGGGCCAGATGGTAAGCCCTCCCGTATCGTAGTTATCTACACGACGGGGAGTCA
GGCAACTATGGATGAACGAAATAGACAGATCGCTGAGATAGGTGCCTCACTGATTAAGCATTGGTAACTG
TCAGACCAAGTTTACTCATATATACTTTAGATTGATTTAAAACTTCATTTTTAATTTAAAAGGATCTAGG
TGAAGATCCTTTTTGATAATCTCATGACCAAAATCCCTTAACGTGAGTTTTCGTTCCACTGAGCGTCAGA
CCCCGTAGAAAAGATCAAAGGATCTTCTTGAGATCCTTTTTTTCTGCGCGTAATCTGCTGCTTGCAAACA
AAAAAACCACCGCTACCAGCGGTGGTTTGTTTGCCGGATCAAGAGCTACCAACTCTTTTTCCGAAGGTAA
CTGGCTTCAGCAGAGCGCAGATACCAAATACTGTCCTTCTAGTGTAGCCGTAGTTAGGCCACCACTTCAA
GAACTCTGTAGCACCGCCTACATACCTCGCTCTGCTAATCCTGTTACCAGTGGCTGCTGCCAGTGGCGAT
AAGTCGTGTCTTACCGGGTTGGACTCAAGACGATAGTTACCGGATAAGGCGCAGCGGTCGGGCTGAACGG
GGGGTTCGTGCACACAGCCCAGCTTGGAGCGAACGACCTACACCGAACTGAGATACCTACAGCGTGAGCA
TTGAGAAAGCGCCACGCTTCCCGAAGGGAGAAAGGCGGACAGGTATCCGGTAAGCGGCAGGGTCGGAACA
GGAGAGCGCACGAGGGAGCTTCCAGGGGGAAACGCCTGGTATCTTTATAGTCCTGTCGGGTTTCGCCACC
TCTGACTTGAGCGTCGATTTTTGTGATGCTCGTCAGGGGGGCGGAGCCTATGGAAAAACGCCAGCAACGC
GGCCTTTTTACGGTTCCTGGCCTTTTGCTGGCCTTTTGCTCACATGTTCTTTCCTGCGTTATCCCCTGAT
TCTGTGGATAACCGTATTACCGCCTTTGAGTGAGCTGATACCGCTCGCCGCAGCCGAACGACCGAGCGCA
GCGAGTCAGTGAGCGAGGAAGCGGAAGAGCGCCTGATGCGGTATTTTCTCCTTACGCATCTGTGCGGTAT
TTCACACCGCAGACCAGCCGCGTAACCTGGCAAAATCGGTTACGGTTGAGTAATAAATGGATGCCCTGCG
TAAGCGGGTGTGGGCGGACAATAAAGTCTTAAACTGAACAAAATAGATCTAAACTATGACAATAAAGTCT
TAAACTAGACAGAATAGTTGTAAACTGAAATCAGTCCAGTTATGCTGTGAAAAAGCATACTGGACTTTTG
TTATGGCTAAAGCAAACTCTTCATTTTCTGAAGTGCAAATTGCCCGTCGTATTAAAGAGGGGCGTGGCCA
AGGGCATGGTAAAGACTATATTCGCGGCGTTGTGACAATTTACCGAACAACTCCGCGGCCGGGAAGCCGA
TCTCGGCTTGAACGAATTGTTAGGTGGCGGTACTTGGGTCGACATCAAAGTGCATCACTTCTTCCCGTAT
GCCCAACTTTGTATAGAGAGCCACTGCGGGATCGTCACCGTAATCTGCTTGCACGTAGATCACATAAGCA
CCAAGCGCGTTGGCCTCATGCTTGAGGAGATTGATGAGCGCGGTGGCAATGCCCTGCCTCCGGTGCTCGC
CGGAGACTGCGAGATCATAGATATAGATCTCACTACGCGGCTGCTCAAACCTGGGCAGAACGTAAGCCGC
GAGAGCGCCAACAACCGCTTCTTGGTCGAAGGCAGCAAGCGCGATGAATGTCTTACTACGGAGCAAGTTC
CCGAGGTAATCGGAGTCCGGCTGATGTTGGGAGTAGGTGGCTACGTCTCCGAACTCACGACCGAAAAGAT
CAAGAGCAGCCCGCATGGATTTGACTTGGTCAGGGCCGAGCCTACATGTGCGAATGATGCCCATACTTGA
GCCACCTAACTTTGTTTTAGGGCGACTGCCCTGCTGCGTAACATCGTTGCTGCTGCGTAACATCGTTGCT
GCTCCATAACATCAAACATCGACCCACGGCGTAACGCGCTTGCTGCTTGGATGCCCGAGGCATAGACTGT
ACAAAAAAACAGTCATAACAAGCCATGAAAACCGCCACTGCGCCGTTACCACCGCTGCGTTCGGTCAAGG
TTCTGGACCAGTTGCGTGAGCGCATACGCTACTTGCATTACAGTTTACGAACCGAACAGGCTTATGTCAA
CTGGGTTCGTGCCTTCATCCGTTTCCACGGTGTGCGTCACCCGGCAACCTTGGGCAGCAGCGAAGTCGAG
GCATTTCTGTCCTGGCTGGCGAACGAGCGCAAGGTTTCGGTCTCCACGCATCGTCAGGCATTGGCGGCCT
TGCTGTTCTTCTACGGCAAGGTGCTGTGCACGGATCTGCCCTGGCTTCAGGAGATCGGTAGACCTCGGCC
GTCGCGGCGCTTGCCGGTGGTGCTGACCCCGGATGAAGTGGTTCGCATCCTCGGTTTTCTGGAAGGCGAG
CATCGTTTGTTCGCCCAGGACTCTAGCTATAGTTCTAGTGGTTGGCCTACGTACCCGTAGTGGCTATGGC
AGGGCTTGCCGCCCCGACGTTGGCTGCGAGCCCTGGGCCTTCACCCGAACTTGGGGGTTGGGGTGGGGAA
AAGGAAGAAACGCGGGCGTATTGGTCCCAATGGGGTCTCGGTGGGGTATCGACAGAGTGCCAGCCCTGGG
ACCGAACCCCGCGTTTATGAACAAACGACCCAACACCCGTGCGTTTTATTCTGTCTTTTTATTGCCGTCA
TAGCGCGGGTTCCTTCCGGTATTGTCTCCTTCCGTGTTTCAGTTAGCCTCCCCCATCTCCCGGTACCGCA
TGCTTATGGAGTTGGGATATCTATATCTCCTTCTTAAAGCCGGGTGATCAAGTCTTCGTCGAGTGATTGT
AAATAAAATGTAATTTACAGTATAGTATTTTAATTAATATACAAATGATTTGATAATAATTCTTATTTAA
CTATAATATATTGTGTTGGGTTGAATTAAAGGTCCGTATACTCCGGACTATTAATAGATCATGGAGATAA
TTAAAATGATAACCATCTCGCAAATAAATAAGTATTTTACTGTTTTCGTAACAGTTTTGTAATAAAAAAA
CCTATAACTATTCCGGATTATTCATACCGTCCCACCATCGGGCGCGGATCCCGGTCCGATGGGTTCTTCT
CACCATCACCATCACCATGAAAACCTGTACTTCCAATCCAATATTGGAAGTGGATAACGGATCCGAATTC
AAAGGCCTACGTCGACGAGCTCACTAGTCGCGGCCGCTTTCGAATCTAGAGCCTGCAGTCTCGACAAGCT
TGTCGAGAAGTACTAGAGGATCATAATCAGCCATACCACATTTGTAGAGGTTTTACTTGCTTTAAAAAAC
CTCCCACACCTCCCCCTGAACCTGAAACATAAAATGAATGCAATTGTTGTTGTTAACTTGTTTATTGCAG
CTTATAATGGTTACAAATAAAGCAATAGCATCACAAATTTCACAAATAAAGCATTTTTTTCACTGCATTC
TAGTTGTGGTTTGTCCAAACTCATCAATGTATCTTATCATGTCTGGATCTGATCACTGCTTGAGCCTAGG
AGATCCGAACCAGATAAGTGAAATCTAGTTCCAAACTATTTTGTCATTTTTAATTTTCGTATTAGCTTAC
GACGCTACACCCAGTTCCCATCTATTTTGTCACTCTTCCCTAAATAATCCTTAAAAACTCCATTTCCACC
CCTCCCAGTTCCCAACTATTTTGTCCGCCCACAGCGGGGCATTTTTCTTCCTGTTATGTTTTTAATCAAA
CATCCTGCCAACTCCATGTGACAAACCGTCATCTTCGGCTACTTT
Features (pLannotate 1.2.2; 18 found; start..end, strand, type, name):
     81..97      +  CDS            lacZα (fragment): LacZα fragment of β-galactosidase; lacZ fragment
    102..530     +  rep_origin     f1 ori (sequence partly withheld): f1 bacteriophage origin of replication; arrow indicates direction of (+) strand synthesis
    583..687     +  promoter       AmpR promoter: bla
    688..1548    +  CDS            AmpR: β-lactamase; bla; confers resistance to ampicillin, carbenicillin, and related antibiotics
   1719..2307    +  rep_origin     ori: high-copy-number ColE1/pMB1/pBR322/pUC origin of replication
   2493..2542    -  misc_feature   bom (fragment): basis of mobility region from pBR322
   2610..2834    -  mobile_element Tn7R: mini-Tn7 element (right end of the Tn7 transposon) Tn7
   2901..3434    -  CDS            GmR: gentamycin acetyltransferase; aacC1; confers resistance to gentamycin
   3623..3651    -  promoter       Pc promoter: intI1 (promoter lies within the coding sequence); class 1 integron promoter
   3629..3976    -  CDS            YPR2_ECOLX (fragment): Protein predicted: Swiss-Prot protein existence level 4. From Escherichia coli.
   4160..4208    -  polyA_signal   HSV TK poly(A) signal: herpes simplex virus thymidine kinase polyadenylation signal (Cole and Stacy, 1985)
   4346..4455    -  promoter       p10 promoter: baculovirus promoter for expression in insect cells
   4479..4568    +  promoter       polyhedrin promoter: polh from Autographa californica; promoter for the baculovirus polyhedrin gene
   4632..4649    +  CDS            6xHis: 6xHis affinity tag
   4650..4666    +  CDS            TEV site (fragment): tobacco etch virus (TEV) protease recognition and cleavage site
   4790..4873    +  CDS            large T antigen (fragment): large T antigen from SV40 (simian virus 40)
   4896..5030    +  polyA_signal   SV40 poly(A) signal: SV40 polyadenylation signal
   5059..5224    -  mobile_element Tn7L: mini-Tn7 element (left end of the Tn7 transposon) Tn7
