[The description below was written by a language model from this plasmid's Addgene catalogue record and pLannotate feature annotations shown in this document.]
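Description:
pFastBac Dual His6 TEV LIC cloning vector (5B) is an empty 5,306 bp baculovirus donor plasmid for insect cell expression, built on the pFastBac Dual backbone and adapted for ligation-independent cloning (LIC). In bacteria it is maintained at high copy from a ColE1/pUC-type origin under ampicillin selection (AmpR with its own promoter), and it also carries an f1 origin. The expression region, together with a gentamicin resistance gene driven by the Pc integron promoter, lies between the Tn7R and Tn7L ends of a mini-Tn7 element. In pFastBac-type systems this arrangement allows the whole cassette to be transposed into a baculovirus shuttle genome (bacmid) in E. coli, with gentamicin marking the transposed segment.

The payload consists of two divergently oriented late baculovirus promoters placed back to back. The polyhedrin promoter reads forward into a 6xHis tag and a TEV protease site, followed by the first LIC site and the SV40 polyadenylation signal. The p10 promoter reads in the opposite direction toward the second LIC site and the HSV thymidine kinase polyadenylation signal. According to the depositor, a gene placed in LIC site 1 gains an N-terminal His6-TEV tag, allowing affinity purification and later tag removal, whereas a gene placed in LIC site 2 remains untagged. The two sites are opened with different blunt-cutting enzymes (SspI and EcoRV) and can be filled in either order, subject to internal restriction sites in the inserts; both sites are destroyed by cloning. The primer tags are shared with other vectors in the same series, so one PCR product can go into several vectors. The vector is suited to co-expressing two proteins, such as partners of a complex, from a single recombinant baculovirus.
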