Addgene plasmid #30122: pFastBac Dual His6 TEV LIC cloning vector (5B)
Purpose: (Empty Backbone)
Depositing lab: Scott Gradia. Depositing organization: University of California, Berkeley.
Backbone
  Vector backbone: pFastBac Dual
  Backbone size (bp): 5306
  Vector type: Insect Expression
  Selectable markers: Gentamicin
Growth in bacteria
  Bacterial resistance: Ampicillin, 100 μg/mL
  Growth temperature: 37°C
  Growth strain: DH5alpha
  Copy number: High Copy
Gene/Insert
  Gene/Insert name: None
  Tag / fusion protein: His6-TEV (N terminal on backbone)
  Cloning method: Restriction Enzyme; 5′ cloning site LIC site (destroyed during cloning); 3′ cloning site LIC site (destroyed during cloning)
  Sequencing primers: 5′ see notes; 3′ see notes
Terms and licenses: Academic/Nonprofit Terms; Industry Terms: Not Available to Industry
Depositor comments: This plasmid is a LIC-adapted pFastBac Dual vector. It uses the same PCR primer tags as with most of our other vectors, so one PCR product can be inserted into many different vectors at once. This vector is a dual expression vector, and your genes can be inserted in any order (check your gene for internal restriction sites, as this may dictate cloning order). A gene inserted into LIC site 1 will have a His6-TEV tag added to the N-terminus. A gene inserted into LIC site 2 will remain untagged. LIC site v1: Add the following tags to your PCR primers: LicV1 Forward Tag TACTTCCAATCCAATGCA LicV1 Reverse Tag TTATCCACTTCCAATGTTATTA Linearize vector with SspI and gel purify. T4-treat vector with dGTP. For the PCR product, T4-treat with dCTP. LIC site v2: Add the following tags to your PCR primers: LicV2 Forward Tag TTTAAGAAGGAGATATAGATC(ATG) LicV2 Reverse Tag TTATGGAGTTGGGATCTTATTA Linearize vector with EcoRV and gel purify. T4-treat vector with dCTP. For the PCR product, T4-treat with dGTP. To sequence LIC site v1, use the following primers: LicBac dual V1 F cctataactattccggattattcataccgtc LicBac dual V1 R caggttcagggggaggtgtg To sequence LIC site v2, use the following primers: LicBac dual V2 F gtcatagcgcgggttccttcc LicBac dual V2 R ggagtatacggacctttaattcaaccc For more information, please see our website: http://qb3.berkeley.edu/qb3/macrolab/
How to cite: pFastBac Dual His6 TEV LIC cloning vector (5B) was a gift from Scott Gradia (Addgene plasmid # 30122 ; http://n2t.net/addgene:30122 ; RRID:Addgene_30122)
