>Addgene plasmid #30122 | pFastBac Dual His6 TEV LIC cloning vector (5B) | addgene partial sequence | sequence record 35264 | 30122 with polyhedrin-fwd
GTTTTGTAATAAAAAAACCTATAACTATTCCGGATTATTCATACCGTCCCACCATCGGGCGCGGATCCCG
GTCCGATGGGTTCTTCTCACCATCACCATCACCATGAAAACCTGTACTTCCAATCCAATATTGGAAGTGG
ATAACGGATCCGAATTCAAAGGCCTACGTCGACGAGCTCACTAGTCGCGGCCGCTTTCGAATCTAGAGCC
TGCAGTCTCGACAAGCTTGTCGAGAAGTACTAGAGGATCATAATCAGCCATACCACATTTGTAGAGGTTT
TACTTGCTTTAAAAAACCTCCCACACCTCCCCCTGAACCTGAAACATAAAATGAATGCAATTGTTGTTGT
TAACTTGTTTATTGCAGCTTATAATGGTTACAAATAAAGCAATAGCATCACAAATTTCACAAATAAAGCA
TTTTTTTCACTGCATTCTAGTTGTGGTTTGTCCAAACTCATCAATGTATCTTATCATGTCTGGATCTGAT
CACTGCTTGAGCCTAGGAGATCCGAACCAGATAAGTGAAATCTAGTTCCAAACTATTTTGTCATTTTTAA
TTTTCGTATTAGCTTACGACGCTACACCCAGTTCCCATCTATTTTGTCACTCTTCCCTAAATAATCCTTA
AAAACTCCATTTCCACCCCTCCCAGTTCCCAACTATTTTGTCCGCCCACAGCGGGGCATTTTTCTTCCTG
TTATGTTTTTAATCAAACATCCTGCCAACTCCATGTGACAAACCGTCATCTTCGGCTACTTTTTCTCTGT
CACAGAATGAAAATTTTTCTGTCATCTCTTCGTTATTAATGTTTGTAATTGACT
